>Addgene plasmid #107204 | pll2.3 | addgene full sequence | sequence record 206310 | Addgene NGS Result
TAATACGACTCACTATAGGGGAATTGTGAGCGGATAACAATTCCCCTCTAGAAATAATTTTGTTTAACTT
TAAGAAGGAGATATACATATGGGCAGCAGCCATCATCATCATCATCACAAAATCGAAGAAGGTAAACTGG
TAATCTGGATTAACGGCGATAAAGGCTATAACGGTCTCGCTGAAGTCGGTAAGAAATTCGAGAAAGATAC
CGGAATTAAAGTCACCGTTGAGCATCCGGATAAACTGGAAGAGAAATTCCCACAGGTTGCGGCAACTGGC
GATGGCCCTGACATTATCTTCTGGGCACACGACCGCTTTGGTGGCTACGCTCAATCTGGCCTGTTGGCTG
AAATCACCCCGGACAAAGCGTTCCAGGACAAGCTGTATCCGTTTACCTGGGATGCCGTACGTTACAACGG
CAAGCTGATTGCTTACCCGATCGCTGTTGAAGCGTTATCGCTGATTTATAACAAAGATCTGCTGCCGAAC
CCGCCAAAAACCTGGGAAGAGATCCCGGCGCTGGATAAAGAACTGAAAGCGAAAGGTAAGAGCGCGCTGA
TGTTCAACCTGCAAGAACCGTACTTCACCTGGCCGCTGATTGCTGCTGACGGGGGTTATGCGTTCAAGTA
TGAAAACGGCAAGCACGACATTAAAGACGTGGGCGTGGATAACGCTGGCGCGAAAGCGGGTCTGACCTTC
CTGGTTGACCTGATTAAAAACAAACACATGAATGCAGACACCGATTACTCCATCGCAGAAGCTGCCTTTA
ATAAAGGCGAAACAGCGATGACCATCAACGGCCCGTGGGCATGGTCCAACATCGACACCAGCAAAGTGAA
TTATGGTGTAACGGTACTGCCGACCTTCAAGGGTCAACCATCCAAACCGTTCGTTGGCGTGCTGAGCGCA
GGTATTAACGCCGCCAGTCCGAACAAAGAGCTGGCAAAAGAGTTCCTCGAAAACTATCTGCTGACTGATG
AAGGTCTGGAAGCGGTTAATAAAGACAAACCGCTGGGTGCCGTAGCGCTGAAGTCTTACGAGGAAGAGTT
GGCGAAAGATCCACGTATTGCCGCCACCATGGAAAACGCCCAGAAAGGTGAAATCATGCCGAACATCCCG
CAGATGTCCGCTTTCTGGTATGCCGTGCGTACTGCGGTGATCAACGCCGCCAGCGGTCGTCAGACTGTCG
ATGAAGCCCTGAAAGACGCGCAGACTACTAGTGGTTCTGGTTCCGCGGGTGAAAACCTGTACTTCCAGGG
TACCATTGGATCCGAATTCGAAATGGTGAACACCGTGACCGGCCCGGTTCCGGTTGATCAGCTGGGCAAA
ACCCTGATTCATGAACATTTTCTGTTTGGCTATCCGGGCTTTCAGGGCGATGTGACCCGCGGCACCTTTG
ATGAAGAAGAAGCGCTTCGCCGTGCGGTTGAAGAAGCGGAACGCATGAAAGCGCATGGCGTTCGCACTGT
GGTTGATCCGACCCCGAACGATTGCGGTCGCAACCCTGCGTTTCTTCGCCGTGTGGCTGAAGAAACCGGT
CTGAACATTATTTGCGCTACCGGTTATTATTATGAAGGCGAAGGCGCGCCTCCGTATTTTAAATTTCGCC
GTGCGCTTGGCACCGCGGAAGATGATATTTATGATATGTTTGTGGCGGAAATTACCGAAGGCATTGCGGA
TACCGGCATTAAAGCGGGCGTGATTAAATGCGCGAGCAGCAAAGGCGGTATTACTCCGTATGAAGAAATG
TTCTTTCGTGCGGCTGCGCGTGCGCAGCGTGAAACCGGTGCGCCTATTATTACCCATACCACCGCGGGCA
CTATGGGCCCGGAACAGGCGCGCCTGCTGAAAGAACATGGCGCTGATCCTAGCCGTATTGTGATTGGCCA
CATGGGCGATAACACCGATCCGGATTATCATCGCAAAACCCTGGATTATGGCGTGTATGTGGCGTTTGAT
ATGATTGGCCTGGATATTAGCTTTCCTGGCGAAGGTCAGGCGCCGAGCGATGAAGAAACTGCGGATATGA
TTGCTGCGCTTATTGATGATGGCTATGCGGATCGTATTATGCTGAGCCATGATAGCGTGAACGTTTGGCT
GGGACGTCCGTTTGTGTGGCCACCGCCTATGCAGGAAATGGTGAAGAACTGGCATGTGGAACATCTGTTT
GAGAAATTTATTCCTCGCCTGAAAGAACGTGGCGTTAGCGATGAAGATATTGAACAGATGCTGATTGGCA
ACCCTCGCCGTCTGTTTAGCTAACCCGCAAGCTTGTCGACGGAGCTCGCTGCAGGCGAGCTCCGTCGACA
AGCTTGCGGCCGCACTCGAGCACCACCACCACCACCACCACCACTAATTGATTAATACCTAGGCTGCTAA
ACAAAGCCCGAAAGGAAGCTGAGTTGGCTGCTGCCACCGCTGAGCAATAACTAGCATAACCCCTTGGGGC
CTCTAAACGGGTCTTGAGGGGTTTTTTGCTGAAAGGAGGAACTATATCCGGATTGGCGAATGGG
[124 nt withheld, positions 2515-2638]
C
[91 nt withheld, positions 2640-2730]
A
[49 nt withheld, positions 2732-2780]
CCTTTGACGTTGGAGTCCACGTTCTTT
[37 nt withheld, positions 2808-2844]
ACCCTATCTCGGTCTATTCTTTTGATTTATAAGGGATTTTGCCGATTTCGGCCTATTGGTTAAAAAATGA
GCTGATTTAACAAAAATTTAACGCGAATTTTAACAAAATATTAACGCTTACAATTTAGGTGGCACTTTTC
GGGGAAATGTGCGCGGAACCCCTATTTGTTTATTTTTCTAAATACATTCAAATATGTATCCGCTCATGAA
TTAATTCTTAGAAAAACTCATCGAGCATCAAATGAAACTGCAATTTATTCATATCAGGATTATCAATACC
ATATTTTTGAAAAAGCCGTTTCTGTAATGAAGGAGAAAACTCACCGAGGCAGTTCCATAGGATGGCAAGA
TCCTGGTATCGGTCTGCGATTCCGACTCGTCCAACATCAATACAACCTATTAATTTCCCCTCGTCAAAAA
TAAGGTTATCAAGTGAGAAATCACCATGAGTGACGACTGAATCCGGTGAGAATGGCAAAAGTTTATGCAT
TTCTTTCCAGACTTGTTCAACAGGCCAGCCATTACGCTCGTCATCAAAATCACTCGCATCAACCAAACCG
TTATTCATTCGTGATTGCGCCTGAGCGAGACGAAATACGCGATCGCTGTTAAAAGGACAATTACAAACAG
GAATCGAATGCAACCGGCGCAGGAACACTGCCAGCGCATCAACAATATTTTCACCTGAATCAGGATATTC
TTCTAATACCTGGAATGCTGTTTTCCCGGGGATCGCAGTGGTGAGTAACCATGCATCATCAGGAGTACGG
ATAAAATGCTTGATGGTCGGAAGAGGCATAAATTCCGTCAGCCAGTTTAGTCTGACCATCTCATCTGTAA
CATCATTGGCAACGCTACCTTTGCCATGTTTCAGAAACAACTCTGGCGCATCGGGCTTCCCATACAATCG
ATAGATTGTCGCACCTGATTGCCCGACATTATCGCGAGCCCATTTATACCCATATAAATCAGCATCCATG
TTGGAATTTAATCGCGGCCTAGAGCAAGACGTTTCCCGTTGAATATGGCTCATAACACCCCTTGTATTAC
TGTTTATGTAAGCAGACAGTTTTATTGTTCATGACCAAAATCCCTTAACGTGAGTTTTCGTTCCACTGAG
CGTCAGACCCCGTAGAAAAGATCAAAGGATCTTCTTGAGATCCTTTTTTTCTGCGCGTAATCTGCTGCTT
GCAAACAAAAAAACCACCGCTACCAGCGGTGGTTTGTTTGCCGGATCAAGAGCTACCAACTCTTTTTCCG
AAGGTAACTGGCTTCAGCAGAGCGCAGATACCAAATACTGTCCTTCTAGTGTAGCCGTAGTTAGGCCACC
ACTTCAAGAACTCTGTAGCACCGCCTACATACCTCGCTCTGCTAATCCTGTTACCAGTGGCTGCTGCCAG
TGGCGATAAGTCGTGTCTTACCGGGTTGGACTCAAGACGATAGTTACCGGATAAGGCGCAGCGGTCGGGC
TGAACGGGGGGTTCGTGCACACAGCCCAGCTTGGAGCGAACGACCTACACCGAACTGAGATACCTACAGC
GTGAGCTATGAGAAAGCGCCACGCTTCCCGAAGGGAGAAAGGCGGACAGGTATCCGGTAAGCGGCAGGGT
CGGAACAGGAGAGCGCACGAGGGAGCTTCCAGGGGGAAACGCCTGGTATCTTTATAGTCCTGTCGGGTTT
CGCCACCTCTGACTTGAGCGTCGATTTTTGTGATGCTCGTCAGGGGGGCGGAGCCTATGGAAAAACGCCA
GCAACGCGGCCTTTTTACGGTTCCTGGCCTTTTGCTGGCCTTTTGCTCACATGTTCTTTCCTGCGTTATC
CCCTGATTCTGTGGATAACCGTATTACCGCCTTTGAGTGAGCTGATACCGCTCGCCGCAGCCGAACGACC
GAGCGCAGCGAGTCAGTGAGCGAGGAAGCGGAAGAGCGCCTGATGCGGTATTTTCTCCTTACGCATCTGT
GCGGTATTTCACACCGCAATGGTGCACTCTCAGTACAATCTGCTCTGATGCCGCATAGTTAAGCCAGTAT
ACACTCCGCTATCGCTACGTGACTGGGTCATGGCTGCGCCCCGACACCCGCCAACACCCGCTGACGCGCC
CTGACGGGCTTGTCTGCTCCCGGCATCCGCTTACAGACAAGCTGTGACCGTCTCCGGGAGCTGCATGTGT
CAGAGGTTTTCACCGTCATCACCGAAACGCGCGAGGCAGCTGCGGTAAAGCTCATCAGCGTGGTCGTGAA
GCGATTCACAGATGTCTGCCTGTTCATCCGCGTCCAGCTCGTTGAGTTTCTCCAGAAGCGTTAATGTCTG
GCTTCTGATAAAGCGGGCCATGTTAAGGGCGGTTTTTTCCTGTTTGGTCACTGATGCCTCCGTGTAAGGG
GGATTTCTGTTCATGGGGGTAATGATACCGATGAAACGAGAGAGGATGCTCACGATACGGGTTACTGATG
ATGAACATGCCCGGTTACTGGAACGTTGTGAGGGTAAACAACTGGCGGTATGGATGCGGCGGGACCAGAG
AAAAATCACTCAGGGTCAATGCCAGCGCTTCGTTAATACAGATGTAGGTGTTCCACAGGGTAGCCAGCAG
CATCCTGCGATGCAGATCCGGAACATAATGGTGCAGGGCGCTGACTTCCGCGTTTCCAGACTTTACGAAA
CACGGAAACCGAAGACCATTCATGTTGTTGCTCAGGTCGCAGACGTTTTGCAGCAGCAGTCGCTTCACGT
TCGCTCGCGTATCGGTGATTCATTCTGCTAACCAGTAAGGCAACCCCGCCAGCCTAGCCGGGTCCTCAAC
GACAGGAGCACGATCATGCTAGTCATGCCCCGCGCCCACCGGAAGGAGCTGACTGGGTTGAAGGCTCTCA
AGGGCATCGGTCGAGATCCCGGTGCCTAATGAGTGAGCTAACTTACATTAATTGCGTTGTGCTCACTGCC
CGCTTTCCAGTCGGGAAACCTGTCGTGCCAGCTGCATTAATGAATCGGCCAACGCGCGGGGAGAGGCGGT
TTGCGTATTGGGCGCCAGGGTGGTTTTTCTTTTCACCAGTGAGACGGGCAACAGCTGATTGCCCTTCACC
GCCTGGCCCTGAGAGAGTTGCAGCAAGCGGTCCACGCTGGTTTGCCCCAGCAGGCGAAAATCCTGTTTGA
TGGTGGTTAACGGCGGGATATAACATGAGCTGTCTTCGGTATCGTCGTATCCCACTACCGAGATGTCCGC
ACCAACGCGCAGCCCGGACTCGGTAATGGCGCGCATTGCGCCCAGCGCCATCTGATCGTTGGCAACCAGC
ATCGCAGTGGGAACGATGCCCTCATTCAGCATTTGCATGGTTTGTTGAAAACCGGACATGGCACTCCAGT
CGCCTTCCCGTTCCGCTATCGGCTGAATTTGATTGCGAGTGAGATATTTATGCCAGCCAGCCAGACGCAG
ACGCGCCGAGACAGAACTTAATGGGCCCGCTAACAGCGCGATTTGCTGGTGACCCAATGCGACCAGATGC
TCCACGCCCAGTCGCGTACCGTCTTCATGGGAGAAAATAATACTGTTGATGGGTGTCTGGTCAGAGACAT
CAAGAAATAACGCCGGAACATTAGTGCAGGCAGCTTCCACAGCAATGGCATCCTGGTCATCCAGCGGATA
GTTAATGATCAGCCCACTGACGCGTTGCGCGAGAAGATTGTGCACCGCCGCTTTACAGGCTTCGACGCCG
CTTCGTTCTACCATCGACACCACCACGCTGGCACCCAGTTGATCGGCGCGAGATTTAATCGCCGCGACAA
TTTGCGACGGCGCGTGCAGGGCCAGACTGGAGGTGGCAACGCCAATCAGCAACGACTGTTTGCCCGCCAG
TTGTTGTGCCACGCGGTTGGGAATGTAATTCAGCTCCGCCATCGCCGCTTCCACTTTTTCCCGCGTTTTC
GCAGAAACGTGGCTGGCCTGGTTCACCACGCGGGAAACGGTCTGATAAGAGACACCGGCATACTCTGCGA
CATCGTATAACGTTACTGGTTTCACATTCACCACCCTGAATTGACTCTCTTCCGGGCGCTATCATGCCAT
ACCGCGAAAGGTTTTGCGCCATTCGATGGTGTCCTGGATCTCGACGCTCTCCCTTATGCGACTCCTGCAT
TAGGAAGCAGCCCAGTAGTAGGTTGAGGCCGTTGAGCACCGCCGCCGCAAGGAATGGTGCATGCAAGGAG
ATGGCGCCCAACAGTCCCCCGGCCACGGGGCCTGCCACCATACCCACGCCGAAACAAGCGCTCATGAGCC
CGAAGTGGCGAGCCCGATCTTCCCCATCGGTGATGTCGGCGATATAGGCGCCAGCAACCGCACCTGTGGC
GCCGGTGATGCCGGCCACGATGCGTCCGGCGTAGAGGATCGAGATCGATCTCGATCCCGCGAAAT
Features (pLannotate 1.2.2; 21 found; start..end, strand, type, name):
      1..19      +  promoter       T7 promoter: promoter for bacteriophage T7 RNA polymerase
     20..44      +  protein_bind   lac operator: The lac repressor binds to the lac operator to inhibit transcription in E. coli. This inhibition can be relieved by adding lactose or isopropyl-β-D-thiogalactopyranoside (IPTG). lac repressor encoded by lacI
     59..81      +  RBS            RBS: efficient ribosome binding site from bacteriophage T7 gene 10 (Olins and Rangwala, 1989)
    101..117     +  CDS            capTEV™ (fragment): composite tag for in vivo biotinylation, TEV protease cleavage, and 6xHis tagging
    119..1216    +  CDS            MBP: maltose binding protein from E. coli; malE (mutated); This version of the gene does not encode a signal sequence, so MBP will remain in the cytosol.
   1241..1259    +  CDS            TEV site (fragment): tobacco etch virus (TEV) protease recognition and cleavage site
   2331..2354    +  CDS            9xHis (fragment): 9xHis affinity tag
   2380..2423    +  CDS            SET1 (fragment): solubility-enhancement tag derived from T7 phage gene 10B
   2431..2478    +  terminator     T7 terminator: transcription terminator for bacteriophage T7 RNA polymerase
   2515..2943    +  rep_origin     f1 ori (sequence partly withheld): f1 bacteriophage origin of replication; arrow indicates direction of (+) strand synthesis
   2996..3053    +  promoter       AmpR promoter (fragment): bla
   3062..3877    -  CDS            KanR: aminoglycoside phosphotransferase; aph(3')-Ia; confers resistance to kanamycin in bacteria or G418 (Geneticin®) in eukaryotes
   3999..4587    +  rep_origin     ori: high-copy-number ColE1/pMB1/pBR322/pUC origin of replication
   4773..4912    -  misc_feature   bom: basis of mobility region from pBR322
   5014..5205    -  CDS            rop: Rop protein, which maintains plasmids at low copy number; rop
   5222..5602    +  CDS            YPB1_ECOLX: Protein predicted: Swiss-Prot protein existence level 4. From Escherichia coli.
   5664..5728    -  CDS            TcR (fragment): tetracycline efflux protein; tet; confers resistance to tetracycline
   5743..5764    -  protein_bind   CAP binding site: CAP binding activates transcription in the presence of cAMP. E. coli catabolite activator protein
   5777..6859    -  CDS            lacI: lac repressor; lacI; The lac repressor binds to the lac operator to inhibit transcription in E. coli. This inhibition can be relieved by adding lactose or isopropyl-β-D-thiogalactopyranoside (IPTG).
   6860..6937    -  promoter       lacI promoter: lacI
   6945..7224    -  CDS            TcR (fragment): tetracycline efflux protein; tet; confers resistance to tetracycline
