[The description below was written by a language model from this plasmid's Addgene catalogue record and pLannotate feature annotations shown in this document.]
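Description:
pll2.3 is a bacterial expression plasmid built on the pETMBPH backbone, a pET-style vector for T7-driven protein production in E. coli. It carries a 984 bp synthetic insert, PLL 2.3, described in the record only as "PLL design 2.3". The associated publication concerns computationally designed enzymes made by combinatorial backbone assembly and sequence design, but the record does not spell out what PLL stands for or the enzyme's activity. The insert was cloned between EcoRI and PstI sites. The feature table does not annotate it, though the unannotated stretch between the TEV site and the downstream His-tag fragment is where it would lie.

Expression is controlled by a T7 promoter with an adjacent lac operator and the T7 gene 10 ribosome binding site. A plasmid-borne lacI gene supplies repressor, so transcription is held off until induction with IPTG in a host supplying T7 RNA polymerase. The reading frame begins with a short tag fragment, probably a His tag, followed by a cytosolic maltose binding protein lacking its signal sequence, then a TEV protease site. This gives a solubility-enhancing, affinity-purifiable fusion partner that can be cleaved from the designed protein. A His-tag fragment and the T7 terminator follow the insert region.

Propagation relies on a ColE1/pBR322-type origin with the bom region and rop, consistent with the low copy number listed. Selection is by kanamycin, and an f1 origin is also present. The tetracycline resistance fragments are backbone remnants. The sequenced record is 7,249 nt, close to the sum of the 6,263 bp catalogue size and the insert, so the catalogue figure probably refers to the backbone alone. The plasmid is suited to producing and purifying this designed variant for biochemical or structural characterisation.
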