Addgene plasmid #107204: pll2.3
Purpose: PLL design 2.3
Depositing lab: Sarel Fleishman. Depositing organization: Weizmann Institute of Science. Publication: Highly active enzymes by automated combinatorial backbone assembly and sequence design. Lapidoth G, Khersonsky O, Lipsh R, Dym O, Albeck S, Rogotner S, Fleishman SJ. Nat Commun. 2018 Jul 17;9(1):2780. doi: 10.1038/s41467-018-05205-5. PubMed 30018322.
Backbone
  Vector backbone: pETMBPH
  Total vector size (bp): 6263
  Vector type: Bacterial Expression
Growth in bacteria
  Bacterial resistance: Kanamycin, 50 μg/mL
  Growth temperature: 37°C
  Growth strain: DH5alpha
  Copy number: Low Copy
Gene/Insert
  Gene/Insert name: PLL 2.3
  Species: Synthetic
  Insert size (bp): 984
  Cloning method: Restriction Enzyme; 5′ cloning site EcoRI (unknown if destroyed); 3′ cloning site PstI (unknown if destroyed)
  Sequencing primers: 5′ ACTAGTGGTTCTGGTTCCGCGGGTG; 3′ CCCGTTTAGAGGCCCCAAGG
Terms and licenses: Academic/Nonprofit Terms; Industry Terms: Not Available to Industry
How to cite: pll2.3 was a gift from Sarel Fleishman (Addgene plasmid # 107204 ; http://n2t.net/addgene:107204 ; RRID:Addgene_107204)
